Addgene plasmid #238373: pTol1-Spe-KpnI-ubb-nmKate
Purpose: Empty backbone to generate guideRNA shuttles, that also drives ubiquitous expression of nuclear mKate.
Depositing lab: Juan Manuel González-Rosa. Depositing organization: Boston College. Publication: Rapid and robust generation of cardiomyocyte-specific crispants in zebrafish using the cardiodeleter system. Keeley S, Fernandez-Lajarin M, Bergemann D, John N, Parrott L, Andrea BE, Gonzalez-Rosa JM. Cell Rep Methods. 2025 Mar 24;5(3):101003. doi: 10.1016/j.crmeth.2025.101003. PubMed 40132543.
Backbone
  Vector backbone: Tol1-based backbone
  Total vector size (bp): 7433
Growth in bacteria
  Bacterial resistance: Ampicillin, 100 μg/mL
  Growth temperature: 37°C
  Growth strain: DH5alpha
  Copy number: High Copy
Gene/Insert
  Gene/Insert name: nmKate
  Species: D. rerio (zebrafish)
  Insert size (bp): 723
  Promoter: ubiquitin
  Cloning method: Gibson Cloning
  Sequencing primers: 5′ n/a
Terms and licenses: Academic/Nonprofit Terms; Industry Terms: Not Available to Industry
How to cite: pTol1-Spe-KpnI-ubb-nmKate was a gift from Juan Manuel González-Rosa (Addgene plasmid # 238373 ; http://n2t.net/addgene:238373 ; RRID:Addgene_238373)
