[The description below was written by a language model from this plasmid's Addgene catalogue record and pLannotate feature annotations shown in this document.]
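Description:
pTol1-Spe-KpnI-ubb-nmKate is a roughly 7.4 kb Tol1 transposon-based transgenesis vector intended for zebrafish, deposited as an empty backbone into which guide RNA expression cassettes can be cloned to make "guide shuttle" constructs. It is maintained in E. coli as a high-copy plasmid through a ColE1/pUC-type origin and is selected with ampicillin via the bla (AmpR) gene and its own promoter. The annotation also picks up remnants typical of pUC-derived cloning vectors (lac promoter and operator, CAP binding site, and fragments of lacI, lacZα, bom and rop), which are backbone leftovers rather than functional parts of the payload. A very short match to yeast CEN4 is most likely spurious.

The payload is a ubiquitous reporter cassette. According to the catalogue entry, a ubiquitin (ubb) promoter drives nuclear-localised mKate, and the feature table confirms an mKate2 red fluorescent protein coding sequence followed by an SV40 polyadenylation signal. The large unannotated stretch upstream of mKate2 presumably holds the ubb promoter, but the automated annotation labels neither it, the nuclear localisation signal, nor the Tol1 transposon arms, so their exact positions are not given by the record. The name suggests that SpeI and KpnI sites serve as the entry point for guide RNA cassettes, although this is not spelled out.

In use, Tol1 transposase would mediate genomic integration of the cassette, with red nuclear fluorescence marking cells or animals that carry the guide-bearing transgene. The associated publication applies this system to generating cardiomyocyte-specific crispants in zebrafish.
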