Features (pLannotate 1.2.2; 14 found; start..end, strand, type, name):
     24..612     +  rep_origin     ori: high-copy-number ColE1/pMB1/pBR322/pUC origin of replication
    795..887     +  CDS            lacI (fragment): lac repressor; lacI; The lac repressor binds to the lac operator to inhibit transcription in E. coli. This inhibition can be relieved by adding lactose or isopropyl-β-D-thiogalactopyranoside (IPTG).
    900..921     +  protein_bind   CAP binding site: CAP binding activates transcription in the presence of cAMP. E. coli catabolite activator protein
    936..966     +  promoter       lac promoter: promoter for the E. coli lac operon
    974..990     +  protein_bind   lac operator: The lac repressor binds to the lac operator to inhibit transcription in E. coli. This inhibition can be relieved by adding lactose or isopropyl-β-D-thiogalactopyranoside (IPTG). lac repressor encoded by lacI
   4269..4292    -  misc_feature   CEN4 (fragment): S. cerevisiae CEN4 centromere
   4769..5461    +  CDS            mKate2: mKate2 is a basic (constitutively fluorescent) red fluorescent protein published in 2009, derived from Entacmaea quadricolor. It is reported to be a rapidly-maturing monomer with moderate acid sensitivity.
   5472..5606    -  polyA_signal   SV40 poly(A) signal: SV40 polyadenylation signal
   5629..5710    -  CDS            large T antigen (fragment): large T antigen from SV40 (simian virus 40)
   5826..5983    +  CDS            lacZα (fragment): LacZα fragment of β-galactosidase; lacZ fragment
   5989..6088    -  misc_feature   bom (fragment): basis of mobility region from pBR322
   6190..6225    -  CDS            rop (fragment): Rop protein, which maintains plasmids at low copy number; rop
   6320..6424    +  promoter       AmpR promoter: bla
   6425..7285    +  CDS            AmpR: β-lactamase; bla; confers resistance to ampicillin, carbenicillin, and related antibiotics
>Addgene plasmid #238373 | pTol1-Spe-KpnI-ubb-nmKate | addgene full sequence | sequence record 472873 | Addgene NGS Result
GTAGAAAAGATCAAAGGATCTTCTTGAGATCCTTTTTTTCTGCGCGTAATCTGCTGCTTGCAAACAAAAA
AACCACCGCTACCAGCGGTGGTTTGTTTGCCGGATCAAGAGCTACCAACTCTTTTTCCGAAGGTAACTGG
CTTCAGCAGAGCGCAGATACCAAATACTGTTCTTCTAGTGTAGCCGTAGTTAGGCCACCACTTCAAGAAC
TCTGTAGCACCGCCTACATACCTCGCTCTGCTAATCCTGTTACCAGTGGCTGCTGCCAGTGGCGATAAGT
CGTGTCTTACCGGGTTGGACTCAAGACGATAGTTACCGGATAAGGCGCAGCGGTCGGGCTGAACGGGGGG
TTCGTGCACACAGCCCAGCTTGGAGCGAACGACCTACACCGAACTGAGATACCTACAGCGTGAGCTATGA
GAAAGCGCCACGCTTCCCGAAGGGAGAAAGGCGGACAGGTATCCGGTAAGCGGCAGGGTCGGAACAGGAG
AGCGCACGAGGGAGCTTCCAGGGGGAAACGCCTGGTATCTTTATAGTCCTGTCGGGTTTCGCCACCTCTG
ACTTGAGCGTCGATTTTTGTGATGCTCGTCAGGGGGGCGGAGCCTATGGAAAAACGCCAGCAACGCGGCC
TTTTTACGGTTCCTGGCCTTTTGCTGGCCTTTTGCTCACATGTTCTTTCCTGCGTTATCCCCTGATTCTG
TGGATAACCGTATTACCGCCTTTGAGTGAGCTGATACCGCTCGCCGCAGCCGAACGACCGAGCGCAGCGA
GTCAGTGAGCGAGGAAGCGGAAGAGCGCCCAATACGCAAACCGCCTCTCCCCGCGCGTTGGCCGATTCAT
TAATGCAGCTGGCACGACAGGTTTCCCGACTGGAAAGCGGGCAGTGAGCGCAACGCAATTAATGTGAGTT
AGCTCACTCATTAGGCACCCCAGGCTTTACACTTTATGCTTCCGGCTCGTATGTTGTGTGGAATTGTGAG
CGGATAACAATTTCACACAGGAAACAGCTATGACCATGATTACGCCAAGCTTGCATGGTCCCTTTAGCCA
GTAGCGGTTCTAGGCACGGGCCGTCCGGGCGGTGGCCTGGGGCGGAAAACTGAAGGGGGGCGGCACCGGC
GGCTCAGCCCTTGTAATATATTATATGCACCACTATTGGTTTACTTATGTCACAGTTTGTAAGTTTGTAA
CAGCCTGAACCTGGATCACTAGTAAAGCCCATCGTCTCGAGGGTCCTTAGACTGGTACCACCAGCAAAGT
TCTAGAATTTGTCGAAACATTTATGTTATATATTTCCTGAAAAAAATTCTGAGTAAGTTCTTAAGTGTTA
TTGCCAGCAACATAAACAACAGACGGCAAAATGAATAAATGATAACAAAGCAGTAGGCTTAAATAAACCT
AATTTTTATAGGCTGTTCTCTACAACCCTCAAACAGTGATTAGTTTTGTACTTATAAACTTGCCCTTTCA
TTCATATTTCAAGAAAATTGGTTCAGAAGATCTGGATATTCTAGCAGTTGTTCAAGCTCATGGAGGGATC
AGTGACCTGATTCCACAATGACTAGGCCTAATCCAGAAATTAGATGACTGTCAACATAAAAAGGCACAGC
ACTCACTAGCTGCCCTATATATTTTATTATATTTTACATATATTATTTTATTTATTTAGCTCTGAGTGCT
GTACTTTCTGGTTAAAGAAAACTGCTTACAACAGCTAACCTGTACTACCTCAGGCTCAGGGAATTTGGAA
CAGGTTTGTCTGGTTTGTTTCTTTAACCATGCATGCTTGTTTTCAACTATGGCAACACAGTCACATGGGA
CATTACAGAAATGATTTGTCGATGACATGCGACTTTTCTTTAATAAAGCGCAAAGATCCCAAAAAGCAAA
CTTTTAACAAAAATCATATAATTATATTTTCAATCCAGCTTTGTAGCAACTTTGTGCTGCTGTTCACTCA
GCAACAGATAGTCAGTATAAGGTCAGTGTGTCTCAAAGCAGTGCCATCTGTTTCACACATTGCGTTCTAT
ATATAAGTGTGCTGGTTGACACGACACTGTATAAGGCCTAGGCTAAAACACAAACAATGTAGAATGACAC
TGTGTTTTTTTTGTAAACAAATGTTGTTTTTGGTTAAACATCTTTGTGAAAACATCCTCCTGTCATGTAT
TTGCTATATTCAAATGTTAAACCCGTGCAGAATAGAACATATACAAAAAAAAACAACACAACACATTTTT
AAACATTATTAAATATCAAGTATTGCTGGCAGTTCTGTTTCTGTTTTACAGTACCCTTTGCCACAGTTCT
CCGCTTTTCCTGGTCCAGATTCCACAAGTCTGATTCACAAATAGCAAAGCGAATAAACAACCAAAGCAGC
CAATCACTGCTTGTAGACTGTCCTGCGAGACCGGCCCATTCCAGAACATTCTGGAAACTTCCTTTATATG
ATAATTATAAATACATTTAAATTATTGATACAAAACATGTAATTCCTAGAACATAACCATAGCAATCATT
AGTTTTCAGGGTAATTATGTATTTTTAGGATTTGACTGCGGAAAGATCTGGTCATGTGACGTCTCATGAA
CGTCACGGCCCTGGGTTTCTATAAATACAGTAGGACTCTCGACCATCGGCAGATTTTTCGAAGAAGAAGA
TCAGTTTCAGGAGCCGTACTGTTCCGTTTCAACGCAAATATTAACGGTAAGAGCGAATTTCCTAGTTTGT
TTTCATGCCATTCTTTAAAACCATAGCGTATTACTTTAATTATAGTAAACTTTCGCTTTCTTTATTACAA
GAGACGTTTTGTGTTGATTCTCCGCGGACATTTTCGGTCAGACAATCAGAAAATGACCGCGGAGGACCAG
TAACTTGCATTACACGTAAGTTAAATCTTCGTGTATTAAAATGGTTAGGTTGTTAACGTCAAATAGGTTA
CCGTGTTTGCGTGTGATCAGGTTGGTTTTGTTAGATTTTTGTCAGTATTTTTAATTTATTTGTTTTAGTT
TATTTATTTTTTTTGCTGAATCATAGTTTGTGAACAAAGAACCCGGATGTTACATACAGTACAGCCGCCA
TGTTACAGAGAGTTATAACTTAATCATTTTAAAAATAATTTTGCCTTACTTTTAGTTTGTCATGTTGAGA
AATGAGGAAATGTTAAAATGAGGAAATATCCAATTAATTTAATATATCAAAATAATCCATGATTACAATG
CACTGAACTGGAGAAAATTAAGATGTTTTCTAGTGTCATGAAACAAATGTAAGAGATGTACATTGTAGAT
GTTTTATGTCAAGAATTGGCTAGTTGATGCAGCATACTGGCGATACTCAGTTGTAATAACAGTAACGTTA
CATGTTAATAGACTACTGAGTATGCTGTTCTGTCTATGTATGCTCTGTAAGCTACGAGAAGGACTTTTTT
AAACAGTAAAGGGTGCAATATTTTTACAAATTGAATTAAATAAAGGCTGTCTATTAAGTAATATGCTTGA
TATTTTTCTTACTTGATCGGAAATAAGAAAAAATATAAACGTTGTTGCTCTAAAAATCCTAGTTCAGTTT
AGCCAACCACAAATACCTTTTTGTTCCTCCAACAGTTTTTTTTTCTTCTCTATAATATTTGGCAGTCTAT
AGTACTCCAAATGTTTCCCCACAGTCTAACTAATTGGTACAGCCAAAATCATGACACTTATTGCAATAAT
AATTTTGGTTCATTGGCATTGTTGATAGCCTGTGCCACTAATATGGTCGATTGATCATGCTTCAGGAAGA
AAACTATATTGTTTGATGTAAGATTATTAAATCTTCACCTGCTTCCATTACAAACTATTCCCATCTTATT
GAATTCTGGTATGTCTTAAAGGATTAGTTCACTTCCCAAATCAAAATTTACTTAGCCTTTTTTCATCCAT
GATCCCTTTTTTTCATCATTAATGAAGAAATTGTTTTTGAAAAAGTTTCAAGATTTTTTTCTCTATATTG
TGGAGCTTGTTAGTTTAAAATTCCAAAATGCAATATGTGGCTTCAAATGGTTCTAAATGATCCCAGTCAA
GGAATAACAGTCTTATCTAATGAAACCATTAGACCTTTAAAAATAAAAAAAATAAAAGTATTTATTTTTA
AATGACTGAGTGATTAAGTTGAATTTCAGCGTTTCCTTACTGTGTAGAAGTCCTTCCTTACTGGCCCCAC
CCTTTGGTTCTCTGCCAATCTGCTACCTAATGTAATGTTGTGGAACATTATTATTCTTTATTTCTTAATT
TTTTATTTTTTATTTTAAAACAATGTAAACTGCACAGATGTGCAGTTTGTTTAAAATGGCCAATGCTTTG
GAAATGCATGACATAATTAGATTTCATGATGCACAAAGCCAAATCTCAGAGCTTGTGCAAAATGAGCTAT
CATTTCACTAGGTAAGACCCTAAATTTTCATATAGGATCATTTGGACAATTTTGCTGCAGGTAAAATGCA
TTCTATAGTCCACTGTCAGCCATTGTTTTGGATAGTATTTATTTTTCTCTACAAGTATAGTCAATAGTTT
TCTATTATTTTAAAGGTTTGTAACATTTAAGGGTGACCAAATGCAAAGTAAAATTTCATTTTCGGGTGAA
CTATCTCGTTTAACATGGGAGAAGTGCAAAACATACATTATTGGCTAGAACATTGTAGTATTTTTTAAAT
GGAAATGTGTGATTGCTAATCTTACTTTGAATTTGTTTACAGGGATCCGCCACCATGCCAAAGAAGAAGC
GTAAGGTAGTGAGCGAGCTGATTAAGGAGAACATGCACATGAAGCTGTACATGGAGGGCACCGTGAACAA
CCACCACTTCAAGTGCACATCCGAGGGCGAAGGCAAGCCCTACGAGGGCACCCAGACCATGAGAATCAAG
GCGGTCGAGGGCGGCCCTCTCCCCTTCGCCTTCGACATCCTGGCTACCAGCTTCATGTACGGCAGCAAAA
CCTTCATCAACCACACCCAGGGCATCCCCGACTTCTTTAAGCAGTCCTTCCCCGAGGGCTTCACATGGGA
GAGAGTCACCACATACGAAGACGGGGGCGTGCTGACCGCTACCCAGGACACCAGCCTCCAGGACGGCTGC
CTCATCTACAACGTCAAGATCAGAGGGGTGAACTTCCCATCCAACGGCCCTGTGATGCAGAAGAAAACAC
TCGGCTGGGAGGCCTCCACCGAGACCCTGTACCCCGCTGACGGCGGCCTGGAAGGCAGAGCCGACATGGC
CCTGAAGCTCGTGGGCGGGGGCCACCTGATCTGCAACTTGAAGACCACATACAGATCCAAGAAACCCGCT
AAGAACCTCAAGATGCCCGGCGTCTACTATGTGGACAGAAGACTGGAAAGAATCAAGGAGGCCGACAAAG
AGACCTACGTCGAGCAGCACGAGGTGGCTGTGGCCAGATACTGCGACCTCCCTAGCAAACTGGGGCACAG
AGTTTAAATAGGATCCAGACATGATAAGATACATTGATGAGTTTGGACAAACCACAACTAGAATGCAGTG
AAAAAAATGCTTTATTTGTGAAATTTGTGATGCTATTGCTTTATTTGTAACCATTATAAGCTGCAATAAA
CAAGTTAACAACAACAATTGCATTCATTTTATGTTTCAGGTTCAGGGGGAGGTGTGGGAGGTTTTTTAAA
GCAAGTAAAACCTCTACAAATGTGGTATGGCTGATTATGACATTTCAGTTGACGAAGACAAACAAAGTTC
TGTTGTGACTATGGGGGGGGGGGCGCCTGGGGATGGTCTCGCCCGGGGAGTAATTCAGGGTAGAACCGCC
ACTGCCTTTAGCGACATTCACTGGCCGTCGTTTTACAACGTCGTGACTGGGAAAACCCTGGCGTTACCCA
ACTTAATCGCCTTGCAGCACATCCCCCTTTCGCCAGCTGGCGTAATAGCGAAGAGGCCCGCACCGATCGC
CCTTCCCAACAGTTGCGCAGCCTGAATGGCGAATGGCGCCTGATGCGGTATTTTCTCCTTACGCATCTGT
GCGGTATTTCACACCGCATATGGTGCACTCTCAGTACAATCTGCTCTGATGCCGCATAGTTAAGCCAGCC
CCGACACCCGCCAACACCCGCTGACGCGCCCTGACGGGCTTGTCTGCTCCCGGCATCCGCTTACAGACAA
GCTGTGACCGTCTCCGGGAGCTGCATGTGTCAGAGGTTTTCACCGTCATCACCGAAACGCGCGAGACGAA
AGGGCCTCGTGATACGCCTATTTTTATAGGTTAATGTCATGATAATAATGGTTTCTTAGACGTCAGGTGG
CACTTTTCGGGGAAATGTGCGCGGAACCCCTATTTGTTTATTTTTCTAAATACATTCAAATATGTATCCG
CTCATGAGACAATAACCCTGATAAATGCTTCAATAATATTGAAAAAGGAAGAGTATGAGTATTCAACATT
TCCGTGTCGCCCTTATTCCCTTTTTTGCGGCATTTTGCCTTCCTGTTTTTGCTCACCCAGAAACGCTGGT
GAAAGTAAAAGATGCTGAAGATCAGTTGGGTGCACGAGTGGGTTACATCGAACTGGATCTCAACAGCGGT
AAGATCCTTGAGAGTTTTCGCCCCGAAGAACGTTTTCCAATGATGAGCACTTTTAAAGTTCTGCTATGTG
GCGCGGTATTATCCCGTATTGACGCCGGGCAAGAGCAACTCGGTCGCCGCATACACTATTCTCAGAATGA
CTTGGTTGAGTACTCACCAGTCACAGAAAAGCATCTTACGGATGGCATGACAGTAAGAGAATTATGCAGT
GCTGCCATAACCATGAGTGATAACACTGCGGCCAACTTACTTCTGACAACGATCGGAGGACCGAAGGAGC
TAACCGCTTTTTTGCACAACATGGGGGATCATGTAACTCGCCTTGATCGTTGGGAACCGGAGCTGAATGA
AGCCATACCAAACGACGAGCGTGACACCACGATGCCTGTAGCAATGGCAACAACGTTGCGCAAACTATTA
ACTGGCGAACTACTTACTCTAGCTTCCCGGCAACAATTAATAGACTGGATGGAGGCGGATAAAGTTGCAG
GACCACTTCTGCGCTCGGCCCTTCCGGCTGGCTGGTTTATTGCTGATAAATCTGGAGCCGGTGAGCGTGG
GTCTCGCGGTATCATTGCAGCACTGGGGCCAGATGGTAAGCCCTCCCGTATCGTAGTTATCTACACGACG
GGGAGTCAGGCAACTATGGATGAACGAAATAGACAGATCGCTGAGATAGGTGCCTCACTGATTAAGCATT
GGTAACTGTCAGACCAAGTTTACTCATATATACTTTAGATTGATTTAAAACTTCATTTTTAATTTAAAAG
GATCTAGGTGAAGATCCTTTTTGATAATCTCATGACCAAAATCCCTTAACGTGAGTTTTCGTTCCACTGA
GCGTCAGACCCC
